>Addgene plasmid #214824 | lentiCRISPRv2-bleo-Merlin(dog)gRNA2 | addgene full sequence | sequence record 433154 | Addgene NGS Result
GTCGACGGATCGGGAGATCTCCCGATCCCCTATGGTGCACTCTCAGTACAATCTGCTCTGATGCCGCATA
GTTAAGCCAGTATCTGCTCCCTGCTTGTGTGTTGGAGGTCGCTGAGTAGTGCGCGAGCAAAATTTAAGCT
ACAACAAGGCAAGGCTTGACCGACAATTGCATGAAGAATCTGCTTAGGGTTAGGCGTTTTGCGCTGCTTC
GCGATGTACGGGCCAGATATACGCGTTGACATTGATTATTGACTAGTTATTAATAGTAATCAATTACGGG
GTCATTAGTTCATAGCCCATATATGGAGTTCCGCGTTACATAACTTACGGTAAATGGCCCGCCTGGCTGA
CCGCCCAACGACCCCCGCCCATTGACGTCAATAATGACGTATGTTCCCATAGTAACGCCAATAGGGACTT
TCCATTGACGTCAATGGGTGGAGTATTTACGGTAAACTGCCCACTTGGCAGTACATCAAGTGTATCATAT
GCCAAGTACGCCCCCTATTGACGTCAATGACGGTAAATGGCCCGCCTGGCATTATGCCCAGTACATGACC
TTATGGGACTTTCCTACTTGGCAGTACATCTACGTATTAGTCATCGCTATTACCATGGTGATGCGGTTTT
GGCAGTACATCAATGGGCGTGGATAGCGGTTTGACTCACGGGGATTTCCAAGTCTCCACCCCATTGACGT
CAATGGGAGTTTGTTTTGGCACCAAAATCAACGGGACTTTCCAAAATGTCGTAACAACTCCGCCCCATTG
ACGCAAATGGGCGGTAGGCGTGTACGGTGGGAGGTCTATATAAGCAGCGCGTTTTGCCTGTACTGGGTCT
CTCTGGTTAGACCAGATCTGAGCCTGGGAGCTCTCTGGCTAACTAGGGAACCCACTGCTTAAGCCTCAAT
AAAGCTTGCCTTGAGTGCTTCAAGTAGTGTGTGCCCGTCTGTTGTGTGACTCTGGTAACTAGAGATCCCT
CAGACCCTTTTAGTCAGTGTGGAAAATCTCTAGCAGTGGCGCCCGAACAGGGACTTGAAAGCGAAAGGGA
AACCAGAGGAGCTCTCTCGACGCAGGACTCGGCTTGCTGAAGCGCGCACGGCAAGAGGCGAGGGGCGGCG
ACTGGTGAGTACGCCAAAAATTTTGACTAGCGGAGGCTAGAAGGAGAGAGATGGGTGCGAGAGCGTCAGT
ATTAAGCGGGGGAGAATTAGATCGCGATGGGAAAAAATTCGGTTAAGGCCAGGGGGAAAGAAAAAATATA
AATTAAAACATATAGTATGGGCAAGCAGGGAGCTAGAACGATTCGCAGTTAATCCTGGCCTGTTAGAAAC
ATCAGAAGGCTGTAGACAAATACTGGGACAGCTACAACCATCCCTTCAGACAGGATCAGAAGAACTTAGA
TCATTATATAATACAGTAGCAACCCTCTATTGTGTGCATCAAAGGATAGAGATAAAAGACACCAAGGAAG
CTTTAGACAAGATAGAGGAAGAGCAAAACAAAAGTAAGACCACCGCACAGCAAGCGGCCGCTGATCTTCA
GACCTGGAGGAGGAGATATGAGGGACAATTGGAGAAGTGAATTATATAAATATAAAGTAGTAAAAATTGA
ACCATTAGGAGTAGCACCCACCAAGGCAAAGAGAAGAGTGGTGCAGAGAGAAAAAAGAGCAGTGGGAATA
GGAGCTTTGTTCCTTGGGTTCTTGGGAGCAGCAGGAAGCACTATGGGCGCAGCGTCAATGACGCTGACGG
TACAGGCCAGACAATTATTGTCTGGTATAGTGCAGCAGCAGAACAATTTGCTGAGGGCTATTGAGGCGCA
ACAGCATCTGTTGCAACTCACAGTCTGGGGCATCAAGCAGCTCCAGGCAAGAATCCTGGCTGTGGAAAGA
TACCTAAAGGATCAACAGCTCCTGGGGATTTGGGGTTGCTCTGGAAAACTCATTTGCACCACTGCTGTGC
CTTGGAATGCTAGTTGGAGTAATAAATCTCTGGAACAGATTTGGAATCACACGACCTGGATGGAGTGGGA
CAGAGAAATTAACAATTACACAAGCTTAATACACTCCTTAATTGAAGAATCGCAAAACCAGCAAGAAAAG
AATGAACAAGAATTATTGGAATTAGATAAATGGGCAAGTTTGTGGAATTGGTTTAACATAACAAATTGGC
TGTGGTATATAAAATTATTCATAATGATAGTAGGAGGCTTGGTAGGTTTAAGAATAGTTTTTGCTGTACT
TTCTATAGTGAATAGAGTTAGGCAGGGATATTCACCATTATCGTTTCAGACCCACCTCCCAACCCCGAGG
GGACCCGACAGGCCCGAAGGAATAGAAGAAGAAGGTGGAGAGAGAGACAGAGACAGATCCATTCGATTAG
TGAACGGATCGGCACTGCGTGCGCCAATTCTGCAGACAAATGGCAGTATTCATCCACAATTTTAAAAGAA
AAGGGGGGATTGGGGGGTACAGTGCAGGGGAAAGAATAGTAGACATAATAGCAACAGACATACAAACTAA
AGAATTACAAAAACAAATTACAAAAATTCAAAATTTTCGGGTTTATTACAGGGACAGCAGAGATCCAGTT
TGGTTAATTAAGGTACCGAGGGCCTATTTCCCATGATTCCTTCATATTTGCATATACGATACAAGGCTGT
TAGAGAGATAATTAGAATTAATTTGACTGTAAACACAAAGATATTAGTACAAAATACGTGACGTAGAAAG
TAATAATTTCTTGGGTAGTTTGCAGTTTTAAAATTATGTTTTAAAATGGACTATCATATGCTTACCGTAA
CTTGAAAGTATTTCGATTTCTTGGCTTTATATATCTTGTGGAAAGGACGAAACACCGAGTTGATTCCGTA
CATTTCCGTTTTAGAGCTAGAAATAGCAAGTTAAAATAAGGCTAGTCCGTTATCAACTTGAAAAAGTGGC
ACCGAGTCGGTGCTTTTTTGAATTCGCTAGCTAGGTCTTGAAAGGAGTGGGAATTGGCTCCGGTGCCCGT
CAGTGGGCAGAGCGCACATCGCCCACAGTCCCCGAGAAGTTGGGGGGAGGGGTCGGCAATTGATCCGGTG
CCTAGAGAAGGTGGCGCGGGGTAAACTGGGAAAGTGATGTCGTGTACTGGCTCCGCCTTTTTCCCGAGGG
TGGGGGAGAACCGTATATAAGTGCAGTAGTCGCCGTGAACGTTCTTTTTCGCAACGGGTTTGCCGCCAGA
ACACAGGACCGGTTCTAGAGCGCTGCCACCATGGACAAGAAGTACAGCATCGGCCTGGACATCGGCACCA
ACTCTGTGGGCTGGGCCGTGATCACCGACGAGTACAAGGTGCCCAGCAAGAAATTCAAGGTGCTGGGCAA
CACCGACCGGCACAGCATCAAGAAGAACCTGATCGGAGCCCTGCTGTTCGACAGCGGCGAAACAGCCGAG
GCCACCCGGCTGAAGAGAACCGCCAGAAGAAGATACACCAGACGGAAGAACCGGATCTGCTATCTGCAAG
AGATCTTCAGCAACGAGATGGCCAAGGTGGACGACAGCTTCTTCCACAGACTGGAAGAGTCCTTCCTGGT
GGAAGAGGATAAGAAGCACGAGCGGCACCCCATCTTCGGCAACATCGTGGACGAGGTGGCCTACCACGAG
AAGTACCCCACCATCTACCACCTGAGAAAGAAACTGGTGGACAGCACCGACAAGGCCGACCTGCGGCTGA
TCTATCTGGCCCTGGCCCACATGATCAAGTTCCGGGGCCACTTCCTGATCGAGGGCGACCTGAACCCCGA
CAACAGCGACGTGGACAAGCTGTTCATCCAGCTGGTGCAGACCTACAACCAGCTGTTCGAGGAAAACCCC
ATCAACGCCAGCGGCGTGGACGCCAAGGCCATCCTGTCTGCCAGACTGAGCAAGAGCAGACGGCTGGAAA
ATCTGATCGCCCAGCTGCCCGGCGAGAAGAAGAATGGCCTGTTCGGAAACCTGATTGCCCTGAGCCTGGG
CCTGACCCCCAACTTCAAGAGCAACTTCGACCTGGCCGAGGATGCCAAACTGCAGCTGAGCAAGGACACC
TACGACGACGACCTGGACAACCTGCTGGCCCAGATCGGCGACCAGTACGCCGACCTGTTTCTGGCCGCCA
AGAACCTGTCCGACGCCATCCTGCTGAGCGACATCCTGAGAGTGAACACCGAGATCACCAAGGCCCCCCT
GAGCGCCTCTATGATCAAGAGATACGACGAGCACCACCAGGACCTGACCCTGCTGAAAGCTCTCGTGCGG
CAGCAGCTGCCTGAGAAGTACAAAGAGATTTTCTTCGACCAGAGCAAGAACGGCTACGCCGGCTACATTG
ACGGCGGAGCCAGCCAGGAAGAGTTCTACAAGTTCATCAAGCCCATCCTGGAAAAGATGGACGGCACCGA
GGAACTGCTCGTGAAGCTGAACAGAGAGGACCTGCTGCGGAAGCAGCGGACCTTCGACAACGGCAGCATC
CCCCACCAGATCCACCTGGGAGAGCTGCACGCCATTCTGCGGCGGCAGGAAGATTTTTACCCATTCCTGA
AGGACAACCGGGAAAAGATCGAGAAGATCCTGACCTTCCGCATCCCCTACTACGTGGGCCCTCTGGCCAG
GGGAAACAGCAGATTCGCCTGGATGACCAGAAAGAGCGAGGAAACCATCACCCCCTGGAACTTCGAGGAA
GTGGTGGACAAGGGCGCTTCCGCCCAGAGCTTCATCGAGCGGATGACCAACTTCGATAAGAACCTGCCCA
ACGAGAAGGTGCTGCCCAAGCACAGCCTGCTGTACGAGTACTTCACCGTGTATAACGAGCTGACCAAAGT
GAAATACGTGACCGAGGGAATGAGAAAGCCCGCCTTCCTGAGCGGCGAGCAGAAAAAGGCCATCGTGGAC
CTGCTGTTCAAGACCAACCGGAAAGTGACCGTGAAGCAGCTGAAAGAGGACTACTTCAAGAAAATCGAGT
GCTTCGACTCCGTGGAAATCTCCGGCGTGGAAGATCGGTTCAACGCCTCCCTGGGCACATACCACGATCT
GCTGAAAATTATCAAGGACAAGGACTTCCTGGACAATGAGGAAAACGAGGACATTCTGGAAGATATCGTG
CTGACCCTGACACTGTTTGAGGACAGAGAGATGATCGAGGAACGGCTGAAAACCTATGCCCACCTGTTCG
ACGACAAAGTGATGAAGCAGCTGAAGCGGCGGAGATACACCGGCTGGGGCAGGCTGAGCCGGAAGCTGAT
CAACGGCATCCGGGACAAGCAGTCCGGCAAGACAATCCTGGATTTCCTGAAGTCCGACGGCTTCGCCAAC
AGAAACTTCATGCAGCTGATCCACGACGACAGCCTGACCTTTAAAGAGGACATCCAGAAAGCCCAGGTGT
CCGGCCAGGGCGATAGCCTGCACGAGCACATTGCCAATCTGGCCGGCAGCCCCGCCATTAAGAAGGGCAT
CCTGCAGACAGTGAAGGTGGTGGACGAGCTCGTGAAAGTGATGGGCCGGCACAAGCCCGAGAACATCGTG
ATCGAAATGGCCAGAGAGAACCAGACCACCCAGAAGGGACAGAAGAACAGCCGCGAGAGAATGAAGCGGA
TCGAAGAGGGCATCAAAGAGCTGGGCAGCCAGATCCTGAAAGAACACCCCGTGGAAAACACCCAGCTGCA
GAACGAGAAGCTGTACCTGTACTACCTGCAGAATGGGCGGGATATGTACGTGGACCAGGAACTGGACATC
AACCGGCTGTCCGACTACGATGTGGACCATATCGTGCCTCAGAGCTTTCTGAAGGACGACTCCATCGACA
ACAAGGTGCTGACCAGAAGCGACAAGAACCGGGGCAAGAGCGACAACGTGCCCTCCGAAGAGGTCGTGAA
GAAGATGAAGAACTACTGGCGGCAGCTGCTGAACGCCAAGCTGATTACCCAGAGAAAGTTCGACAATCTG
ACCAAGGCCGAGAGAGGCGGCCTGAGCGAACTGGATAAGGCCGGCTTCATCAAGAGACAGCTGGTGGAAA
CCCGGCAGATCACAAAGCACGTGGCACAGATCCTGGACTCCCGGATGAACACTAAGTACGACGAGAATGA
CAAGCTGATCCGGGAAGTGAAAGTGATCACCCTGAAGTCCAAGCTGGTGTCCGATTTCCGGAAGGATTTC
CAGTTTTACAAAGTGCGCGAGATCAACAACTACCACCACGCCCACGACGCCTACCTGAACGCCGTCGTGG
GAACCGCCCTGATCAAAAAGTACCCTAAGCTGGAAAGCGAGTTCGTGTACGGCGACTACAAGGTGTACGA
CGTGCGGAAGATGATCGCCAAGAGCGAGCAGGAAATCGGCAAGGCTACCGCCAAGTACTTCTTCTACAGC
AACATCATGAACTTTTTCAAGACCGAGATTACCCTGGCCAACGGCGAGATCCGGAAGCGGCCTCTGATCG
AGACAAACGGCGAAACCGGGGAGATCGTGTGGGATAAGGGCCGGGATTTTGCCACCGTGCGGAAAGTGCT
GAGCATGCCCCAAGTGAATATCGTGAAAAAGACCGAGGTGCAGACAGGCGGCTTCAGCAAAGAGTCTATC
CTGCCCAAGAGGAACAGCGATAAGCTGATCGCCAGAAAGAAGGACTGGGACCCTAAGAAGTACGGCGGCT
TCGACAGCCCCACCGTGGCCTATTCTGTGCTGGTGGTGGCCAAAGTGGAAAAGGGCAAGTCCAAGAAACT
GAAGAGTGTGAAAGAGCTGCTGGGGATCACCATCATGGAAAGAAGCAGCTTCGAGAAGAATCCCATCGAC
TTTCTGGAAGCCAAGGGCTACAAAGAAGTGAAAAAGGACCTGATCATCAAGCTGCCTAAGTACTCCCTGT
TCGAGCTGGAAAACGGCCGGAAGAGAATGCTGGCCTCTGCCGGCGAACTGCAGAAGGGAAACGAACTGGC
CCTGCCCTCCAAATATGTGAACTTCCTGTACCTGGCCAGCCACTATGAGAAGCTGAAGGGCTCCCCCGAG
GATAATGAGCAGAAACAGCTGTTTGTGGAACAGCACAAGCACTACCTGGACGAGATCATCGAGCAGATCA
GCGAGTTCTCCAAGAGAGTGATCCTGGCCGACGCTAATCTGGACAAAGTGCTGTCCGCCTACAACAAGCA
CCGGGATAAGCCCATCAGAGAGCAGGCCGAGAATATCATCCACCTGTTTACCCTGACCAATCTGGGAGCC
CCTGCCGCCTTCAAGTACTTTGACACCACCATCGACCGGAAGAGGTACACCAGCACCAAAGAGGTGCTGG
ACGCCACCCTGATCCACCAGAGCATCACCGGCCTGTACGAGACACGGATCGACCTGTCTCAGCTGGGAGG
CGACAAGCGACCTGCCGCCACAAAGAAGGCTGGACAGGCTAAGAAGAAGAAAGATTACAAAGACGATGAC
GATAAGGGCTCTAGAGGATCCGTTAACTAACTTAAGCTAGCAACGGTTTCCCTCTAGCGGGATCAATTCC
GCCCCCCCCCCCTAACGTTACTGGCCGAAGCCGCTTGGAATAAGGCCGGTGTGCGTTTGTCTATATGTTA
TTTTCCACCATATTGCCGTCTTTTGGCAATGTGAGGGCCCGGAAACCTGGCCCTGTCTTCTTGACGAGCA
TTCCTAGGGGTCTTTCCCCTCTCGCCAAAGGAATGCAAGGTCTGTTGAATGTCGTGAAGGAAGCAGTTCC
TCTGGAAGCTTCTTGAAGACAAACAACGTCTGTAGCGACCCTTTGCAGGCAGCGGAACCCCCCACCTGGC
GACAGGTGCCTCTGCGGCCAAAAGCCACGTGTATAAGATACACCTGCAAAGGCGGCACAACCCCAGTGCC
ACGTTGTGAGTTGGATAGTTGTGGAAAGAGTCAAATGGCTCTCCTCAAGCGTATTCAACAAGGGGCTGAA
GGATGCCCAGAAGGTACCCCATTGTATGGGATCTGATCTGGGGCCTCGGTGCACATGCTTTACATGTGTT
TAGTCGAGGTTAAAAAAACGTCTAGGCCCCCCGAACCACGGGGACGTGGTTTTCCTTTGAAAAACACGAT
AATACCATGGCCAAGTTGACCAGTGCCGTTCCGGTGCTCACCGCGCGCGACGTCGCCGGAGCGGTCGAGT
TCTGGACCGACCGGCTCGGGTTCTCCCGGGACTTCGTGGAGGACGACTTCGCCGGTGTGGTCCGGGACGA
CGTGACCCTGTTCATCAGCGCGGTCCAGGACCAGGTGGTGCCGGACAACACCCTGGCCTGGGTGTGGGTG
CGCGGCCTGGACGAGCTGTACGCCGAGTGGTCGGAGGTCGTGTCCACGAACTTCCGGGACGCCTCCGGGC
CGGCCATGACCGAGATCGGCGAGCAGCCGTGGGGGCGGGAGTTCGCCCTGCGCGACCCGGCCGGCAACTG
CGTGCACTTCGTGGCCGAGGAGCAGGACTGAACGCGTTAAGTCGACAATCAACCTCTGGATTACAAAATT
TGTGAAAGATTGACTGGTATTCTTAACTATGTTGCTCCTTTTACGCTATGTGGATACGCTGCTTTAATGC
CTTTGTATCATGCTATTGCTTCCCGTATGGCTTTCATTTTCTCCTCCTTGTATAAATCCTGGTTGCTGTC
TCTTTATGAGGAGTTGTGGCCCGTTGTCAGGCAACGTGGCGTGGTGTGCACTGTGTTTGCTGACGCAACC
CCCACTGGTTGGGGCATTGCCACCACCTGTCAGCTCCTTTCCGGGACTTTCGCTTTCCCCCTCCCTATTG
CCACGGCGGAACTCATCGCCGCCTGCCTTGCCCGCTGCTGGACAGGGGCTCGGCTGTTGGGCACTGACAA
TTCCGTGGTGTTGTCGGGGAAATCATCGTCCTTTCCTTGGCTGCTCGCCTGTGTTGCCACCTGGATTCTG
CGCGGGACGTCCTTCTGCTACGTCCCTTCGGCCCTCAATCCAGCGGACCTTCCTTCCCGCGGCCTGCTGC
CGGCTCTGCGGCCTCTTCCGCGTCTTCGCCTTCGCCCTCAGACGAGTCGGATCTCCCTTTGGGCCGCCTC
CCCGCGTCGACTTTAAGACCAATGACTTACAAGGCAGCTGTAGATCTTAGCCACTTTTTAAAAGAAAAGG
GGGGACTGGAAGGGCTAATTCACTCCCAACGAAGACAAGATCTGCTTTTTGCTTGTACTGGGTCTCTCTG
GTTAGACCAGATCTGAGCCTGGGAGCTCTCTGGCTAACTAGGGAACCCACTGCTTAAGCCTCAATAAAGC
TTGCCTTGAGTGCTTCAAGTAGTGTGTGCCCGTCTGTTGTGTGACTCTGGTAACTAGAGATCCCTCAGAC
CCTTTTAGTCAGTGTGGAAAATCTCTAGCAGGGCCCGTTTAAACCCGCTGATCAGCCTCGACTGTGCCTT
CTAGTTGCCAGCCATCTGTTGTTTGCCCCTCCCCCGTGCCTTCCTTGACCCTGGAAGGTGCCACTCCCAC
TGTCCTTTCCTAATAAAATGAGGAAATTGCATCGCATTGTCTGAGTAGGTGTCATTCTATTCTGGGGGGT
GGGGTGGGGCAGGACAGCAAGGGGGAGGATTGGGAAGACAATAGCAGGCATGCTGGGGATGCGGTGGGCT
CTATGGCTTCTGAGGCGGAAAGAACCAGCTGGGGCTCTAGGGGGTATCCCC
[124 nt withheld, positions 9642-9765]
C
[91 nt withheld, positions 9767-9857]
A
[49 nt withheld, positions 9859-9907]
CCTTTGACGTTGGAGTCCACGTTCTTT
[37 nt withheld, positions 9935-9971]
ACCCTATCTCGGTCTATTCTTTTGATTTATAAGGGATTTTGCCGATTTCGGCCTATTGGTTAAAAAATGA
GCTGATTTAACAAAAATTTAACGCGAATTAATTCTGTGGAATGTGTGTCAGTTAGGGTGTGGAAAGTCCC
CAGGCTCCCCAGCAGGCAGAAGTATGCAAAGCATGCATCTCAATTAGTCAGCAACCAGGTGTGGAAAGTC
CCCAGGCTCCCCAGCAGGCAGAAGTATGCAAAGCATGCATCTCAATTAGTCAGCAACCATAGTCCCGCCC
CTAACTCCGCCCATCCCGCCCCTAACTCCGCCCAGTTCCGCCCATTCTCCGCCCCATGGCTGACTAATTT
TTTTTATTTATGCAGAGGCCGAGGCCGCCTCTGCCTCTGAGCTATTCCAGAAGTAGTGAGGAGGCTTTTT
TGGAGGCCTAGGCTTTTGCAAAAAGCTCCCGGGAGCTTGTATATCCATTTTCGGATCTGATCAGCACGTG
TTGACAATTAATCATCGGCATAGTATATCGGCATAGTATAATACGACAAGGTGAGGAACTAAACCATGGC
CAAGTTGACCAGTGCCGTTCCGGTGCTCACCGCGCGCGACGTCGCCGGAGCGGTCGAGTTCTGGACCGAC
CGGCTCGGGTTCTCCCGGGACTTCGTGGAGGACGACTTCGCCGGTGTGGTCCGGGACGACGTGACCCTGT
TCATCAGCGCGGTCCAGGACCAGGTGGTGCCGGACAACACCCTGGCCTGGGTGTGGGTGCGCGGCCTGGA
CGAGCTGTACGCCGAGTGGTCGGAGGTCGTGTCCACGAACTTCCGGGACGCCTCCGGGCCGGCCATGACC
GAGATCGGCGAGCAGCCGTGGGGGCGGGAGTTCGCCCTGCGCGACCCGGCCGGCAACTGCGTGCACTTCG
TGGCCGAGGAGCAGGACTGACACGTGCTACGAGATTTCGATTCCACCGCCGCCTTCTATGAAAGGTTGGG
CTTCGGAATCGTTTTCCGGGACGCCGGCTGGATGATCCTCCAGCGCGGGGATCTCATGCTGGAGTTCTTC
GCCCACCCCAACTTGTTTATTGCAGCTTATAATGGTTACAAATAAAGCAATAGCATCACAAATTTCACAA
ATAAAGCATTTTTTTCACTGCATTCTAGTTGTGGTTTGTCCAAACTCATCAATGTATCTTATCATGTCTG
TATACCGTCGACCTCTAGCTAGAGCTTGGCGTAATCATGGTCATAGCTGTTTCCTGTGTGAAATTGTTAT
CCGCTCACAATTCCACACAACATACGAGCCGGAAGCATAAAGTGTAAAGCCTGGGGTGCCTAATGAGTGA
GCTAACTCACATTAATTGCGTTGCGCTCACTGCCCGCTTTCCAGTCGGGAAACCTGTCGTGCCAGCTGCA
TTAATGAATCGGCCAACGCGCGGGGAGAGGCGGTTTGCGTATTGGGCGCTCTTCCGCTTCCTCGCTCACT
GACTCGCTGCGCTCGGTCGTTCGGCTGCGGCGAGCGGTATCAGCTCACTCAAAGGCGGTAATACGGTTAT
CCACAGAATCAGGGGATAACGCAGGAAAGAACATGTGAGCAAAAGGCCAGCAAAAGGCCAGGAACCGTAA
AAAGGCCGCGTTGCTGGCGTTTTTCCATAGGCTCCGCCCCCCTGACGAGCATCACAAAAATCGACGCTCA
AGTCAGAGGTGGCGAAACCCGACAGGACTATAAAGATACCAGGCGTTTCCCCCTGGAAGCTCCCTCGTGC
GCTCTCCTGTTCCGACCCTGCCGCTTACCGGATACCTGTCCGCCTTTCTCCCTTCGGGAAGCGTGGCGCT
TTCTCATAGCTCACGCTGTAGGTATCTCAGTTCGGTGTAGGTCGTTCGCTCCAAGCTGGGCTGTGTGCAC
GAACCCCCCGTTCAGCCCGACCGCTGCGCCTTATCCGGTAACTATCGTCTTGAGTCCAACCCGGTAAGAC
ACGACTTATCGCCACTGGCAGCAGCCACTGGTAACAGGATTAGCAGAGCGAGGTATGTAGGCGGTGCTAC
AGAGTTCTTGAAGTGGTGGCCTAACTACGGCTACACTAGAAGAACAGTATTTGGTATCTGCGCTCTGCTG
AAGCCAGTTACCTTCGGAAAAAGAGTTGGTAGCTCTTGATCCGGCAAACAAACCACCGCTGGTAGCGGTG
GTTTTTTTGTTTGCAAGCAGCAGATTACGCGCAGAAAAAAAGGATCTCAAGAAGATCCTTTGATCTTTTC
TACGGGGTCTGACGCTCAGTGGAACGAAAACTCACGTTAAGGGATTTTGGTCATGAGATTATCAAAAAGG
ATCTTCACCTAGATCCTTTTAAATTAAAAATGAAGTTTTAAATCAATCTAAAGTATATATGAGTAAACTT
GGTCTGACAGTTACCAATGCTTAATCAGTGAGGCACCTATCTCAGCGATCTGTCTATTTCGTTCATCCAT
AGTTGCCTGACTCCCCGTCGTGTAGATAACTACGATACGGGAGGGCTTACCATCTGGCCCCAGTGCTGCA
ATGATACCGCGAGACCCACGCTCACCGGCTCCAGATTTATCAGCAATAAACCAGCCAGCCGGAAGGGCCG
AGCGCAGAAGTGGTCCTGCAACTTTATCCGCCTCCATCCAGTCTATTAATTGTTGCCGGGAAGCTAGAGT
AAGTAGTTCGCCAGTTAATAGTTTGCGCAACGTTGTTGCCATTGCTACAGGCATCGTGGTGTCACGCTCG
TCGTTTGGTATGGCTTCATTCAGCTCCGGTTCCCAACGATCAAGGCGAGTTACATGATCCCCCATGTTGT
GCAAAAAAGCGGTTAGCTCCTTCGGTCCTCCGATCGTTGTCAGAAGTAAGTTGGCCGCAGTGTTATCACT
CATGGTTATGGCAGCACTGCATAATTCTCTTACTGTCATGCCATCCGTAAGATGCTTTTCTGTGACTGGT
GAGTACTCAACCAAGTCATTCTGAGAATAGTGTATGCGGCGACCGAGTTGCTCTTGCCCGGCGTCAATAC
GGGATAATACCGCGCCACATAGCAGAACTTTAAAAGTGCTCATCATTGGAAAACGTTCTTCGGGGCGAAA
ACTCTCAAGGATCTTACCGCTGTTGAGATCCAGTTCGATGTAACCCACTCGTGCACCCAACTGATCTTCA
GCATCTTTTACTTTCACCAGCGTTTCTGGGTGAGCAAAAACAGGAAGGCAAAATGCCGCAAAAAAGGGAA
TAAGGGCGACACGGAAATGTTGAATACTCATACTCTTCCTTTTTCAATATTATTGAAGCATTTATCAGGG
TTATTGTCTCATGAGCGGATACATATTTGAATGTATTTAGAAAAATAAACAAATAGGGGTTCCGCGCACA
TTTCCCCGAAAAGTGCCACCTGAC
Features (pLannotate 1.2.2; 34 found; start..end, strand, type, name):
     31..83      -  misc_feature   bom (fragment): basis of mobility region from pBR322
    238..617     +  enhancer       CMV enhancer: human cytomegalovirus immediate early enhancer
    618..817     +  promoter       CMV promoter: human cytomegalovirus (CMV) immediate early promoter
    835..1015    +  LTR            5' LTR (truncated): truncated 5' long terminal repeat (LTR) from HIV-1
   1062..1187    +  misc_feature   HIV-1 Ψ: packaging signal of human immunodeficiency virus type 1
   1171..1534    +  CDS            HIV-1 gag (fragment): gag protein from human immunodeficiency virus 1; gag
   1680..1913    +  misc_feature   RRE: The Rev response element (RRE) of HIV-1 allows for Rev-dependent mRNA export from the nucleus to the cytoplasm.
   2290..2390    +  CDS            Rev (fragment): human immunodeficiency virus 1 (HIV-1) Rev protein; rev; enhances nuclear export of unspliced and incompletely spliced viral mRNAs
   2440..2557    +  misc_feature   cPPT/CTS: central polypurine tract and central termination sequence of HIV-1
   2608..2848    +  promoter       U6 promoter: RNA polymerase III promoter for human U6 snRNA
   2878..2953    +  misc_RNA       gRNA scaffold: guide RNA scaffold for the Streptococcus pyogenes CRISPR/Cas9 system
   2971..2989    +  CDS            small t antigen (fragment): SV40 (simian virus 40) small t antigen
   3015..3226    +  promoter       EF-1α core promoter: core promoter for human elongation factor EF-1α
   3251..7354    +  CDS            Cas9: Cas9 (Csn1) endonuclease from the Streptococcus pyogenes Type II CRISPR/Cas system generates RNA-guided double strand breaks in DNA
   7493..8063    +  misc_feature   IRES2: internal ribosome entry site (IRES) of the encephalomyocarditis virus (EMCV)
   8057..8431    +  CDS            BleoR: antibiotic-binding protein; Sh ble from Streptoalloteichus hindustanus; confers resistance to bleomycin, phleomycin, and Zeocin™
   8447..9035    +  misc_feature   WPRE: woodchuck hepatitis virus posttranscriptional regulatory element
   9086..9105    +  misc_feature   cPPT/CTS (fragment): central polypurine tract and central termination sequence of HIV-1
   9107..9340    +  LTR            3' LTR (ΔU3): self-inactivating 3' long terminal repeat (LTR) from HIV-1
   9372..9596    +  polyA_signal   bGH poly(A) signal: bovine growth hormone polyadenylation signal
   9600..9621    +  promoter       SV40 promoter (fragment): SV40 enhancer and early promoter
   9642..10070   +  rep_origin     f1 ori (sequence partly withheld): f1 bacteriophage origin of replication; arrow indicates direction of (+) strand synthesis
  10084..10413   +  promoter       SV40 promoter: SV40 enhancer and early promoter
  10461..10508   +  promoter       EM7 promoter: synthetic bacterial promoter&nbsp
  10527..10901   +  CDS            BleoR: antibiotic-binding protein; Sh ble from Streptoalloteichus hindustanus; confers resistance to bleomycin, phleomycin, and Zeocin™
  10911..11036   +  CDS            ble (fragment): BLE_KLEPN - Experimental evidence at protein level: Swiss-Prot protein existence level 1. Binding protein with a strong affinity to the bleomycin family of antibiotics. Binds to CL990; an antimitotic-antibiotic compound. From Klebsiella pneumoniae.
  11031..11152   +  polyA_signal   SV40 poly(A) signal: SV40 polyadenylation signal
  11223..11245   -  protein_bind   lac operator (fragment): The lac repressor binds to the lac operator to inhibit transcription in E. coli. This inhibition can be relieved by adding lactose or isopropyl-β-D-thiogalactopyranoside (IPTG). lac repressor encoded by lacI
  11249..11279   -  promoter       lac promoter: promoter for the E. coli lac operon
  11294..11315   -  protein_bind   CAP binding site: CAP binding activates transcription in the presence of cAMP. E. coli catabolite activator protein
  11328..11420   -  CDS            lacI (fragment): lac repressor; lacI; The lac repressor binds to the lac operator to inhibit transcription in E. coli. This inhibition can be relieved by adding lactose or isopropyl-β-D-thiogalactopyranoside (IPTG).
  11603..12191   -  rep_origin     ori: high-copy-number ColE1/pMB1/pBR322/pUC origin of replication
  12362..13222   -  CDS            AmpR: β-lactamase; bla; confers resistance to ampicillin, carbenicillin, and related antibiotics
  13223..13327   -  promoter       AmpR promoter: bla
