[The description below was written by a language model from this plasmid's Addgene catalogue record and pLannotate feature annotations shown in this document.]
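Description:
lentiCRISPRv2-bleo-Merlin(dog)gRNA2 is a 13,355 bp all-in-one lentiviral CRISPR knockout vector derived from the lentiCRISPRv2 backbone and designed to disrupt the dog NF2 gene, which encodes Merlin. It is propagated in E. coli using a high-copy ColE1/pUC-type origin and an ampicillin resistance gene, and it also carries an f1 origin. The transfer-vector architecture is that of a self-inactivating HIV-1 system. A CMV enhancer/promoter fused to a truncated 5' LTR drives genomic RNA production in packaging cells. It is followed by the Ψ packaging signal with a gag fragment, the RRE for Rev-dependent nuclear export, the cPPT/CTS, a WPRE to boost transcript expression, and a ΔU3 3' LTR with a downstream bGH polyadenylation signal.

Two expression units lie between the LTRs. A human U6 Pol III promoter transcribes the guide, which was cloned through BsmBI sites directly upstream of the S. pyogenes gRNA scaffold. An EF-1α core promoter then drives Streptococcus pyogenes Cas9, which is linked through an EMCV IRES to the Sh ble gene. Cas9 and the resistance protein are therefore translated from a single transcript, and transduced mammalian cells can be selected with Zeocin. In place of the puromycin marker of the parental vector, this "bleo" version uses that IRES-BleoR arrangement. A second BleoR cassette, under SV40 and EM7 promoters with an SV40 polyadenylation signal, sits outside the LTRs in the plasmid backbone and would not be packaged into virus.

The construct is intended for generating Merlin-deficient canine cells by lentiviral transduction. The name suggests it is one of several guides against this gene. The associated publication concerns collective cell migration.
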