Addgene plasmid #214824: lentiCRISPRv2-bleo-Merlin(dog)gRNA2
Purpose: A knockout vector for dog Merlin.
Depositing lab: Michiyuki Matsuda. Depositing organization: Kyoto University, Graduate School of Biostudies. Publication: Front-biased activation of Ras-Rab5-Rac1 loop coordinates collective cell migration. Jikko Y, Deguchi E, Matsuda K, Hino N, Tsukiji S, Matsuda M, Terai K. J Cell Sci. 2025 Jul 16:jcs.263779. doi: 10.1242/jcs.263779. PubMed 40667649.
Backbone
  Vector backbone: Lentiviral, CRISPR
  Backbone manufacturer: https://www.addgene.org/52961/
  Total vector size (bp): 13355
  Vector type: Mammalian Expression, Lentiviral, CRISPR
  Selectable markers: Zeocin
Growth in bacteria
  Bacterial resistance: Ampicillin, 100 μg/mL
  Growth temperature: 37°C
  Growth strain: NEB Stable
  Copy number: Unknown
Gene/Insert
  Gene/Insert name: A gRNA targeting the dog NF2(Merlin) gene and the cDNA of CRISPR-Cas9
  Cloning method: Restriction Enzyme; 5′ cloning site BsmBI (unknown if destroyed); 3′ cloning site BsmBI (unknown if destroyed)
  Sequencing primers: 5′ none; 3′ none
Terms and licenses: Academic/Nonprofit Terms; Industry Terms: Not Available to Industry
How to cite: lentiCRISPRv2-bleo-Merlin(dog)gRNA2 was a gift from Michiyuki Matsuda (Addgene plasmid # 214824 ; http://n2t.net/addgene:214824 ; RRID:Addgene_214824)
